Addgene plasmid #60228: AAV:ITR-U6-sgRNA(LacZ)-pCBh-Cre-WPRE-hGHpA-ITR
Purpose: Expresses Cre recombinase from the Cbh promoter and one U6-driven sgRNA control targeting LacZ. AAV backbone.
Depositing lab: Feng Zhang. Depositing organization: Broad Institute. Publication: CRISPR-Cas9 Knockin Mice for Genome Editing and Cancer Modeling. Platt RJ, Chen S, Zhou Y, Yim MJ, Swiech L, Kempton HR, Dahlman JE, Parnas O, Eisenhaure TM, Jovanovic M, Graham DB, Jhunjhunwala S, Heidenreich M, Xavier RJ, Langer R, Anderson DG, Hacohen N, Regev A, Feng G, Sharp PA, Zhang F. Cell. 2014 Sep 24. pii: S0092-8674(14)01163-5. doi: 10.1016/j.cell.2014.09.014. PubMed 25263330.
Backbone
  Vector backbone: AAV
  Backbone size w/o insert (bp): 2597
  Total vector size (bp): 6397
  Vector type: Mammalian Expression, Mouse Targeting, AAV, Cre/Lox, CRISPR
Growth in bacteria
  Bacterial resistance: Ampicillin, 100 μg/mL
  Growth temperature: 37°C
  Growth strain: Stbl3
  Copy number: High Copy
Gene/Insert 1
  Gene/Insert name: sgRNA (alt names: single guide RNA; guide RNA; gRNA)
  Insert size (bp): 102
  Promoter: U6
  Cloning method: Restriction Enzyme; 5′ cloning site MluI (not destroyed); 3′ cloning site XbaI (not destroyed)
  Sequencing primers: 5′ GAGGGCCTATTTCCCATGATTC; 3′ NA
Gene/Insert 2
  Gene/Insert name: Cre recombinase (alt name: Cre)
  Insert size (bp): 1047
  Promoter: CBh
  Tag / fusion protein: Cre-HA (C terminal on insert)
  Cloning method: Restriction Enzyme; 5′ cloning site AgeI (not destroyed); 3′ cloning site EcoRI (not destroyed)
  Sequencing primers: 5′ ctgagcaagaggtaagggtttaagg; 3′ cacatagcgtaaaaggagcaacatag
Terms and licenses: Academic/Nonprofit Terms; Industry Terms: Not Available to Industry
Depositor comments: Information for Cas9 mice: JAX Stock#024857 B6.129S-Gt(ROSA)26Sor<tm1(CAG-xstpx-cas9,EGFP)Fezh>/J Strain Common Name: Cre-dependent Cas9 mouse; Rosa26-LSL-Cas9 (http://jaxmice.jax.org/strain/024857.html) JAX Stock#024858 B6;129S(FVB)-Gt(ROSA)26Sor<tm1.1(CAG-cas9,EGFP)Fezh>/J Strain Common Name: constitutively active Cas9 mouse; Rosa26-Cas9 (http://jaxmice.jax.org/strain/024858.html) NOTE: The CBh promoter is slightly truncated. There should be no effect on function.
How to cite: AAV:ITR-U6-sgRNA(LacZ)-pCBh-Cre-WPRE-hGHpA-ITR was a gift from Feng Zhang (Addgene plasmid # 60228 ; http://n2t.net/addgene:60228 ; RRID:Addgene_60228)
