[The description below was written by a language model from this plasmid's Addgene catalogue record and pLannotate feature annotations shown in this document.]
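Description:
AAV:ITR-U6-sgRNA(LacZ)-pCBh-Cre-WPRE-hGHpA-ITR is an adeno-associated virus transfer plasmid in which two AAV2 inverted terminal repeats flank a dual expression cassette, so that the intervening DNA can be packaged into recombinant AAV particles for delivery to mammalian, chiefly mouse, cells. The bacterial portion outside the ITRs carries a high-copy ColE1/pUC-type origin, an ampicillin resistance gene (β-lactamase) with its own promoter, and an M13 phage origin. The catalogue lists a total size of 6397 bp, while the depositor sequence that was annotated is 6379 nt.

Within the ITRs, a human U6 RNA polymerase III promoter drives a single guide RNA built on the Streptococcus pyogenes Cas9 scaffold. The spacer targets LacZ, which serves as a control guide according to the record. The annotation also detects a second, partial scaffold fragment just downstream. The second unit uses the CBh promoter, a hybrid of the CMV enhancer, chicken β-actin promoter and a CBA/MVM hybrid intron, which the depositor notes is slightly truncated without expected functional consequence. It expresses Cre recombinase with a C-terminal HA epitope tag. A WPRE follows to enhance transcript stability and expression, and the human growth hormone polyadenylation signal terminates the message.

The plasmid does not encode Cas9. The depositor comments point to Cre-dependent (Rosa26-LSL-Cas9) and constitutive Cas9 knock-in mice, where virally delivered Cre excises the stop cassette to switch on Cas9 in transduced cells while the guide is co-expressed. This LacZ version therefore acts as the control for in vivo genome editing experiments.
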