Features (pLannotate 1.2.2; 20 found; start..end, strand, type, name):
      1..141     -  repeat_region  AAV2 ITR: inverted terminal repeat of adeno-associated virus serotype 2 inverted
    156..396     +  promoter       U6 promoter: RNA polymerase III promoter for human U6 snRNA
    426..501     +  misc_RNA       gRNA scaffold: guide RNA scaffold for the Streptococcus pyogenes CRISPR/Cas9 system
    508..550     +  misc_RNA       gRNA scaffold (fragment): guide RNA scaffold for the Streptococcus pyogenes CRISPR/Cas9 system
    591..876     +  enhancer       CMV enhancer: human cytomegalovirus immediate early enhancer; contains an 18-bp deletion relative to the standard CMV enhancer
    878..1155    +  promoter       chicken β-actin promoter: No description available
   1156..1384    +  intron         hybrid intron: hybrid between chicken β-actin (CBA) and minute virus of mice (MMV) introns (Gray et al., 2011)
   1426..2451    +  CDS            cre: RECR_BPP1 - Experimental evidence at protein level: Swiss-Prot protein existence level 1. Catalyzes site-specific recombination between two 34-base- pair LOXP sites. Its role is to maintain the phage genome as a monomeric unit-copy plasmid in the lysogenic state. From Escherichia phage P1 (Bacteriophage P1).
   2452..2480    +  CDS            3xHA (fragment): three tandem HA epitope tags
   2482..2506    +  misc_feature   MCS (fragment): pBluescript multiple cloning site
   2506..3094    +  misc_feature   WPRE: woodchuck hepatitis virus posttranscriptional regulatory element
   3126..3602    +  polyA_signal   hGH poly(A) signal: human growth hormone polyadenylation signal
   3642..3782    +  repeat_region  AAV2 ITR: inverted terminal repeat of adeno-associated virus serotype 2 inverted
   3787..3838    -  misc_feature   bom (fragment): basis of mobility region from pBR322
   3857..4237    +  rep_origin     M13 ori (sequence partly withheld): M13 bacteriophage origin of replication; arrow indicates direction of (+) strand synthesis
   4313..4362    -  misc_feature   bom (fragment): basis of mobility region from pBR322
   4464..4499    -  CDS            rop (fragment): Rop protein, which maintains plasmids at low copy number; rop
   4594..4698    +  promoter       AmpR promoter: bla
   4699..5559    +  CDS            AmpR: β-lactamase; bla; confers resistance to ampicillin, carbenicillin, and related antibiotics
   5730..6318    +  rep_origin     ori: high-copy-number ColE1/pMB1/pBR322/pUC origin of replication
>Addgene plasmid #60228 | AAV:ITR-U6-sgRNA(LacZ)-pCBh-Cre-WPRE-hGHpA-ITR | depositor full sequence | sequence record 96394 | AAV:ITR-U6-sgRNA(LacZ)-pCBh-Cre-WPRE-hGHpA-ITR sequence 6379 bps
CCTGCAGGCAGCTGCGCGCTCGCTCGCTCACTGAGGCCGCCCGGGCAAAGCCCGGGCGTCGGGCGACCTT
TGGTCGCCCGGCCTCAGTGAGCGAGCGAGCGCGCAGAGAGGGAGTGGCCAACTCCATCACTAGGGGTTCC
TGCGGCCGCACGCGTGAGGGCCTATTTCCCATGATTCCTTCATATTTGCATATACGATACAAGGCTGTTA
GAGAGATAATTGGAATTAATTTGACTGTAAACACAAAGATATTAGTACAAAATACGTGACGTAGAAAGTA
ATAATTTCTTGGGTAGTTTGCAGTTTTAAAATTATGTTTTAAAATGGACTATCATATGCTTACCGTAACT
TGAAAGTATTTCGATTTCTTGGCTTTATATATCTTGTGGAAAGGACGAAACACCGTGCGAATACGCCCAC
GCGATGTTTTAGAGCTAGAAATAGCAAGTTAAAATAAGGCTAGTCCGTTATCAACTTGAAAAAGTGGCAC
CGAGTCGGTGCTTTTTTGTTTTAGAGCTAGAAATAGCAAGTTAAAATAAGGCTAGTCCGTAGCGCGTGCG
CCAATTCTGCAGACAAATTCTAGAGGTACCCGTTACATAACTTACGGTAAATGGCCCGCCTGGCTGACCG
CCCAACGACCCCCGCCCATTGACGTCAATAGTAACGCCAATAGGGACTTTCCATTGACGTCAATGGGTGG
AGTATTTACGGTAAACTGCCCACTTGGCAGTACATCAAGTGTATCATATGCCAAGTACGCCCCCTATTGA
CGTCAATGACGGTAAATGGCCCGCCTGGCATTGTGCCCAGTACATGACCTTATGGGACTTTCCTACTTGG
CAGTACATCTACGTATTAGTCATCGCTATTACCATGGTCGAGGTGAGCCCCACGTTCTGCTTCACTCTCC
CCATCTCCCCCCCCTCCCCACCCCCAATTTTGTATTTATTTATTTTTTAATTATTTTGTGCAGCGATGGG
GGCGGGGGGGGGGGGGGGGCGCGCGCCAGGCGGGGCGGGGCGGGGCGAGGGGCGGGGCGGGGCGAGGCGG
AGAGGTGCGGCGGCAGCCAATCAGAGCGGCGCGCTCCGAAAGTTTCCTTTTATGGCGAGGCGGCGGCGGC
GGCGGCCCTATAAAAAGCGAAGCGCGCGGCGGGCGGGAGTCGCTGCGACGCTGCCTTCGCCCCGTGCCCC
GCTCCGCCGCCGCCTCGCGCCGCCCGCCCCGGCTCTGACTGACCGCGTTACTCCCACAGGTGAGCGGGCG
GGACGGCCCTTCTCCTCCGGGCTGTAATTAGCTGAGCAAGAGGTAAGGGTTTAAGGGATGGTTGGTTGGT
GGGGTATTAATGTTTAATTACCTGGAGCACCTGCCTGAAATCACTTTTTTTCAGGTTGGACCGGTGCCAC
CATGCCCAAGAAGAAGAGGAAGGTGTCCAATCTCCTGACTGTTCACCAGAACCTCCCTGCGCTGCCAGTA
GATGCCACTAGCGATGAGGTCAGGAAAAATCTCATGGATATGTTTAGGGATAGACAGGCGTTTTCTGAAC
ACACCTGGAAAATGCTGCTTAGCGTGTGCCGATCCTGGGCAGCCTGGTGTAAGCTGAACAATCGCAAATG
GTTCCCCGCCGAGCCGGAGGACGTGCGCGATTACCTGCTGTATCTCCAGGCAAGAGGGCTGGCTGTCAAG
ACTATCCAGCAGCACTTGGGCCAACTGAATATGCTGCATCGACGCAGCGGGCTCCCCCGGCCTAGCGATT
CAAACGCAGTCTCCCTTGTTATGAGGAGAATTAGAAAGGAAAACGTAGATGCGGGTGAGAGGGCTAAGCA
GGCTCTCGCTTTTGAGCGGACTGATTTCGACCAGGTCAGATCCCTGATGGAGAACAGCGATCGGTGCCAG
GACATCAGGAACCTCGCATTTCTGGGAATTGCATATAACACACTTCTGCGCATAGCTGAGATCGCCCGGA
TCAGAGTGAAAGACATCAGTCGAACGGACGGCGGCCGGATGCTTATTCATATTGGACGCACAAAGACATT
GGTCAGCACCGCTGGCGTTGAAAAGGCCTTGTCCCTGGGCGTAACGAAGCTGGTGGAAAGATGGATCTCA
GTGTCCGGCGTGGCTGACGACCCTAATAATTACTTGTTCTGTCGAGTGAGAAAAAACGGAGTCGCCGCGC
CCTCTGCCACCAGCCAATTGAGTACACGGGCCCTTGAAGGGATCTTTGAGGCAACCCACCGACTCATATA
CGGAGCCAAGGATGACAGTGGCCAGAGGTATCTCGCCTGGTCAGGTCATTCTGCTAGGGTGGGGGCCGCA
CGAGACATGGCGCGGGCAGGAGTCTCCATACCAGAGATTATGCAAGCTGGAGGTTGGACAAATGTGAACA
TCGTTATGAACTATATCCGCAATCTTGACTCTGAAACCGGGGCCATGGTGAGACTGCTCGAAGATGGTGA
CTACCCATACGATGTTCCAGATTACGCTTAAGAATTCGATATCAAGCTTATCGATAATCAACCTCTGGAT
TACAAAATTTGTGAAAGATTGACTGGTATTCTTAACTATGTTGCTCCTTTTACGCTATGTGGATACGCTG
CTTTAATGCCTTTGTATCATGCTATTGCTTCCCGTATGGCTTTCATTTTCTCCTCCTTGTATAAATCCTG
GTTGCTGTCTCTTTATGAGGAGTTGTGGCCCGTTGTCAGGCAACGTGGCGTGGTGTGCACTGTGTTTGCT
GACGCAACCCCCACTGGTTGGGGCATTGCCACCACCTGTCAGCTCCTTTCCGGGACTTTCGCTTTCCCCC
TCCCTATTGCCACGGCGGAACTCATCGCCGCCTGCCTTGCCCGCTGCTGGACAGGGGCTCGGCTGTTGGG
CACTGACAATTCCGTGGTGTTGTCGGGGAAATCATCGTCCTTTCCTTGGCTGCTCGCCTATGTTGCCACC
TGGATTCTGCGCGGGACGTCCTTCTGCTACGTCCCTTCGGCCCTCAATCCAGCGGACCTTCCTTCCCGCG
GCCTGCTGCCGGCTCTGCGGCCTCTTCCGCGTCTTCGCCTTCGCCCTCAGACGAGTCGGATCTCCCTTTG
GGCCGCCTCCCCGCATCGATACCGAGCGCTGCTCGAGAGATCTACGGGTGGCATCCCTGTGACCCCTCCC
CAGTGCCTCTCCTGGCCCTGGAAGTTGCCACTCCAGTGCCCACCAGCCTTGTCCTAATAAAATTAAGTTG
CATCATTTTGTCTGACTAGGTGTCCTTCTATAATATTATGGGGTGGAGGGGGGTGGTATGGAGCAAGGGG
CAAGTTGGGAAGACAACCTGTAGGGCCTGCGGGGTCTATTGGGAACCAAGCTGGAGTGCAGTGGCACAAT
CTTGGCTCACTGCAATCTCCGCCTCCTGGGTTCAAGCGATTCTCCTGCCTCAGCCTCCCGAGTTGTTGGG
ATTCCAGGCATGCATGACCAGGCTCAGCTAATTTTTGTTTTTTTGGTAGAGACGGGGTTTCACCATATTG
GCCAGGCTGGTCTCCAACTCCTAATCTCAGGTGATCTACCCACCTTGGCCTCCCAAATTGCTGGGATTAC
AGGCGTGAACCACTGCTCCCTTCCCTGTCCTTCTGATTTTGTAGGTAACCACGTGCGGACCGAGCGGCCG
CAGGAACCCCTAGTGATGGAGTTGGCCACTCCCTCTCTGCGCGCTCGCTCGCTCACTGAGGCCGGGCGAC
CAAAGGTCGCCCGACGCCCGGGCTTTGCCCGGGCGGCCTCAGTGAGCGAGCGAGCGCGCAGCTGCCTGCA
GGGGCGCCTGATGCGGTATTTTCTCCTTACGCATCTGTGCGGTATTTCACACCGCATA
[142 nt withheld, positions 3839-3980]
C
[141 nt withheld, positions 3982-4122]
CCTTTGACGTTGGAGTCCACGTTCTTT
[37 nt withheld, positions 4150-4186]
ACCCTATCTCGGGCTATTCTTTTGATTTATAAGGGATTTTGCCGATTTCGGCCTATTGGTTAAAAAATGA
GCTGATTTAACAAAAATTTAACGCGAATTTTAACAAAATATTAACGTTTACAATTTTATGGTGCACTCTC
AGTACAATCTGCTCTGATGCCGCATAGTTAAGCCAGCCCCGACACCCGCCAACACCCGCTGACGCGCCCT
GACGGGCTTGTCTGCTCCCGGCATCCGCTTACAGACAAGCTGTGACCGTCTCCGGGAGCTGCATGTGTCA
GAGGTTTTCACCGTCATCACCGAAACGCGCGAGACGAAAGGGCCTCGTGATACGCCTATTTTTATAGGTT
AATGTCATGATAATAATGGTTTCTTAGACGTCAGGTGGCACTTTTCGGGGAAATGTGCGCGGAACCCCTA
TTTGTTTATTTTTCTAAATACATTCAAATATGTATCCGCTCATGAGACAATAACCCTGATAAATGCTTCA
ATAATATTGAAAAAGGAAGAGTATGAGTATTCAACATTTCCGTGTCGCCCTTATTCCCTTTTTTGCGGCA
TTTTGCCTTCCTGTTTTTGCTCACCCAGAAACGCTGGTGAAAGTAAAAGATGCTGAAGATCAGTTGGGTG
CACGAGTGGGTTACATCGAACTGGATCTCAACAGCGGTAAGATCCTTGAGAGTTTTCGCCCCGAAGAACG
TTTTCCAATGATGAGCACTTTTAAAGTTCTGCTATGTGGCGCGGTATTATCCCGTATTGACGCCGGGCAA
GAGCAACTCGGTCGCCGCATACACTATTCTCAGAATGACTTGGTTGAGTACTCACCAGTCACAGAAAAGC
ATCTTACGGATGGCATGACAGTAAGAGAATTATGCAGTGCTGCCATAACCATGAGTGATAACACTGCGGC
CAACTTACTTCTGACAACGATCGGAGGACCGAAGGAGCTAACCGCTTTTTTGCACAACATGGGGGATCAT
GTAACTCGCCTTGATCGTTGGGAACCGGAGCTGAATGAAGCCATACCAAACGACGAGCGTGACACCACGA
TGCCTGTAGCAATGGCAACAACGTTGCGCAAACTATTAACTGGCGAACTACTTACTCTAGCTTCCCGGCA
ACAATTAATAGACTGGATGGAGGCGGATAAAGTTGCAGGACCACTTCTGCGCTCGGCCCTTCCGGCTGGC
TGGTTTATTGCTGATAAATCTGGAGCCGGTGAGCGTGGGTCTCGCGGTATCATTGCAGCACTGGGGCCAG
ATGGTAAGCCCTCCCGTATCGTAGTTATCTACACGACGGGGAGTCAGGCAACTATGGATGAACGAAATAG
ACAGATCGCTGAGATAGGTGCCTCACTGATTAAGCATTGGTAACTGTCAGACCAAGTTTACTCATATATA
CTTTAGATTGATTTAAAACTTCATTTTTAATTTAAAAGGATCTAGGTGAAGATCCTTTTTGATAATCTCA
TGACCAAAATCCCTTAACGTGAGTTTTCGTTCCACTGAGCGTCAGACCCCGTAGAAAAGATCAAAGGATC
TTCTTGAGATCCTTTTTTTCTGCGCGTAATCTGCTGCTTGCAAACAAAAAAACCACCGCTACCAGCGGTG
GTTTGTTTGCCGGATCAAGAGCTACCAACTCTTTTTCCGAAGGTAACTGGCTTCAGCAGAGCGCAGATAC
CAAATACTGTCCTTCTAGTGTAGCCGTAGTTAGGCCACCACTTCAAGAACTCTGTAGCACCGCCTACATA
CCTCGCTCTGCTAATCCTGTTACCAGTGGCTGCTGCCAGTGGCGATAAGTCGTGTCTTACCGGGTTGGAC
TCAAGACGATAGTTACCGGATAAGGCGCAGCGGTCGGGCTGAACGGGGGGTTCGTGCACACAGCCCAGCT
TGGAGCGAACGACCTACACCGAACTGAGATACCTACAGCGTGAGCTATGAGAAAGCGCCACGCTTCCCGA
AGGGAGAAAGGCGGACAGGTATCCGGTAAGCGGCAGGGTCGGAACAGGAGAGCGCACGAGGGAGCTTCCA
GGGGGAAACGCCTGGTATCTTTATAGTCCTGTCGGGTTTCGCCACCTCTGACTTGAGCGTCGATTTTTGT
GATGCTCGTCAGGGGGGCGGAGCCTATGGAAAAACGCCAGCAACGCGGCCTTTTTACGGTTCCTGGCCTT
TTGCTGGCCTTTTGCTCACATGT
