>Addgene plasmid #60228 | AAV:ITR-U6-sgRNA(LacZ)-pCBh-Cre-WPRE-hGHpA-ITR | addgene partial sequence | sequence record 98294 | CAGenhancer-F 5'-GGGCGTACTTGGCATATGAT-3'
GCCAAGTGGGCAGTTTACCGTAAATACTCCACCCATTGACGTCAATGGAAAGTCCCTATTGGCGTTACTA
TTGACGTCAATGGGCGGGGGTCGTTGGGCGGTCAGCCAGGCGGGCCATTTACCGTAAGTTATGTAACGGG
TACCTCTAGAATTTGTCTGCAGAATTGGCGCACGCGCTACGGACTAGCCTTATTTTAACTTGCTATTTCT
AGCTCTAAAACAAAAAAGCACCGACTCGGTGCCACTTTTTCAAGTTGATAACGGACTAGCCTTATTTTAA
CTTGCTATTTCTAGCTCTAAAACATCGCGTGGGCGTATTCGCACGGTGTTTCGTCCTTTCCACAAGATAT
ATAAAGCCAAGAAATCGAAATACTTTCAAGTTACGGTAAGCATATGATAGTCCATTTTAAAACATAATTT
TAAAACTGCAAACTACCCAAGAAATTATTACTTTCTACGTCACGTATTTTGTACTAATATCTTTGTGTTT
ACAGTCAAATTAATTCCAATTATCTCTCTAACAGCCTTGTATCGTATATGCAAATATGAAGGAATCATGG
GAAATAGGCCCTCACGCGTGCGGCCGCAGGAACCCCTAGTGATGGAGTTGGCCACTCCCTCTCTGCGCGC
T
