>Addgene plasmid #60228 | AAV:ITR-U6-sgRNA(LacZ)-pCBh-Cre-WPRE-hGHpA-ITR | addgene partial sequence | sequence record 98300 | hU6-F 5'-GAGGGCCTATTTCCCATGATT-3'
ACGATACAAGGCTGTTAGAGAGATAATTGGAATTAATTTGACTGTAAACACAAAGATATTAGTACAAAAT
ACGTGACGTAGAAAGTAATAATTTCTTGGGTAGTTTGCAGTTTTAAAATTATGTTTTAAAATGGACTATC
ATATGCTTACCGTAACTTGAAAGTATTTCGATTTCTTGGCTTTATATATCTTGTGGAAAGGACGAAACAC
CGTGCGAATACGCCCACGCGATGTTTTAGAGCTAGAAATAGCAAGTTAAAATAAGGCTAGTCCGTTATCA
ACTTGAAAAAGTGGCACCGAGTCGGTGCTTTTTTGTTTTAGAGCTAGAAATAGCAAGTTAAAATAAGGCT
AGTCCGTAGCGCGTGCGCCAATTCTGCAGACAAATTCTAGAGGTACCCGTTACATAACTTACGGTAAATG
GCCCGCCTGGCTGACCGCCCAACGACCCCCGCCCATTGACGTCAATAGTAACGCCAATAGGGACTTTCCA
TTGACGTCAATGGGTGGAGTATTTACGGTAAACTGCCCACTTGGCAGTACATCAAGTGTATCATATGCCA
AGTACGCCCCCTATTGACGTCAATGACGGTAAATGGCCCGCCTGGCATTGTGCCCAGTACATGACCTTAT
GGGACTTTCCTACTTGGCAGTACATCTACGTATTAGTCATCGCTATTACCATGGTCGAGGTGAGCCCCAC
GTTCTGCTTCACTCTCCCCATCTCCCCCCCCTCCCCACCCCCAATTTTGTATTTATTTATTTTTTAATTA
TTTTGTGCAGCGATGGGGGCGGGGGGGGGGGG
