>Addgene plasmid #60228 | AAV:ITR-U6-sgRNA(LacZ)-pCBh-Cre-WPRE-hGHpA-ITR | addgene partial sequence | sequence record 98301 | Futet-R  5'-CAAAGGCATTAAAGCAGCGT-3'
GTAAAAGGAGCAACATAGTTAAGAATACCAGTCAATCTTTCACAAATTTTGTAATCCAGAGGTTGATTAT
CGATAAGCTTGATATCGAATTCTTAAGCGTAATCTGGAACATCGTATGGGTAGTCACCATCTTCGAGCAG
TCTCACCATGGCCCCGGTTTCAGAGTCAAGATTGCGGATATAGTTCATAACGATGTTCACATTTGTCCAA
CCTCCAGCTTGCATAATCTCTGGTATGGAGACTCCTGCCCGCGCCATGTCTCGTGCGGCCCCCACCCTAG
CAGAATGACCTGACCAGGCGAGATACCTCTGGCCACTGTCATCCTTGGCTCCGTATATGAGTCGGTGGGT
TGCCTCAAAGATCCCTTCAAGGGCCCGTGTACTCAATTGGCTGGTGGCAGAGGGCGCGGCGACTCCGTTT
TTTCTCACTCGACAGAACAAGTAATTATTAGGGTCGTCAGCCACGCCGGACACTGAGATCCATCTTTCCA
CCAGCTTCGTTACGCCCAGGGACAAGGCCTTTTCAACGCCAGCGGTGCTGACCAATGTCTTTGTGCGTCC
AATATGAATAAGCATCCGGCCGCCGTCCGTTCGACTGATGTCTTTCACTCTGATCCGGGCGATCTCAGCT
ATGCGCAGAAGTGTGTTATATGCAATTCCCAGAAATGCGAGGTTCCTGATGTCCTGGCACCGATCGCTGT
TCTCCATCAGGGATCTGACCTGGTCGAAATCAGTCCGCTCAAAAGCGAGAGCCTGCTTAGCCCTCTCACC
CGCATCTACGTTTTCCTTTCTAATTCTCCTCATAACAAGGGAGACTGCGTTTGAATCGCTAGGCCGGGGG
AGCCCGCTGCGTCGATGCAGCATATTCAGTTGGCCCAAGTGCTGCTGGATAGTCTTGACAGCCAGCCCTC
TTGCCTGGAGATACAG
