>Addgene plasmid #60228 | AAV:ITR-U6-sgRNA(LacZ)-pCBh-Cre-WPRE-hGHpA-ITR | addgene partial sequence | sequence record 98302 | pCBhProF2  5'-agggtttaagggatggttgg-3'
TTAATTACCTGGAGCACCTGCCTGAAATCACTTTTTTTCAGGTTGGACCGGTGCCACCATGCCCAAGAAG
AAGAGGAAGGTGTCCAATCTCCTGACTGTTCACCAGAACCTCCCTGCGCTGCCAGTAGATGCCACTAGCG
ATGAGGTCAGGAAAAATCTCATGGATATGTTTAGGGATAGACAGGCGTTTTCTGAACACACCTGGAAAAT
GCTGCTTAGCGTGTGCCGATCCTGGGCAGCCTGGTGTAAGCTGAACAATCGCAAATGGTTCCCCGCCGAG
CCGGAGGACGTGCGCGATTACCTGCTGTATCTCCAGGCAAGAGGGCTGGCTGTCAAGACTATCCAGCAGC
ACTTGGGCCAACTGAATATGCTGCATCGACGCAGCGGGCTCCCCCGGCCTAGCGATTCAAACGCAGTCTC
CCTTGTTATGAGGAGAATTAGAAAGGAAAACGTAGATGCGGGTGAGAGGGCTAAGCAGGCTCTCGCTTTT
GAGCGGACTGATTTCGACCAGGTCAGATCCCTGATGGAGAACAGCGATCGGTGCCAGGACATCAGGAACC
TCGCATTTCTGGGAATTGCATATAACACACTTCTGCGCATAGCTGAGATCGCCCGGATCAGAGTGAAAGA
CATCAGTCGAACGGACGGCGGCCGGATGCTTATTCATATTGGACGCACAAAGACATTGGTCAGCACCGCT
GGCGTTGAAAAGGCCTTGTCCCTGGGCGTAACGAAGCTGGTGGAAAGATGGATCTCAGTGTCCGGCGTGG
CTGACGACCCTAATAATTACTTGTTCTGTCGAGTGAGAAAAAACGGAGTCGCCGCGCCCTCTGCCACC
